Addgene plasmid #37855: MSCV-N GFP
Depositing lab: Karl Munger. Depositing organization: Brigham and Women's Hospital. Publication: Interpreting cancer genomes using systematic host network perturbations by tumour virus proteins. Rozenblatt-Rosen O, Deo RC, Padi M, Adelmant G, Calderwood MA, Rolland T, Grace M, Dricot A, Askenazi M, Tavares M, Pevzner SJ, Abderazzaq F, Byrdsong D, Carvunis AR, Chen AA, Cheng J, Correll M, Duarte M, Fan C, Feltkamp MC, Ficarro SB, Franchi R, Garg BK, Gulbahce N, Hao T, Holthaus AM, James R, Korkhin A, Litovchick L, Mar JC, Pak TR, Rabello S, Rubio R, Shen Y, Singh S, Spangle JM, Tasan M, Wanamaker S, Webber JT, Roecklein-Canfield J, Johannsen E, Barabasi AL, Beroukhim R, Kieff E, Cusick ME, Hill DE, Munger K, Marto JA, Quackenbush J, Roth FP, DeCaprio JA, Vidal M. Nature. 2012 Jul 26;487(7408):491-5. 10.1038/nature11288 PubMed 22810586.
Backbone
  Vector backbone: MSCV-N FLAGHA
  Backbone size w/o insert (bp): 8162
  Total vector size (bp): 7262
  Vector type: Mammalian Expression, Retroviral
  Selectable markers: Puromycin
Growth in bacteria
  Bacterial resistance: Ampicillin, 100 μg/mL
  Growth temperature: 37°C
  Growth strain: DH5alpha
  Copy number: Low Copy
Gene/Insert
  Gene/Insert name: GFP
  Insert size (bp): 600
  Promoter: PKG
  Tag / fusion protein: Flag (N terminal on backbone); HA (N terminal on backbone)
  Cloning method: Gateway Cloning
  Sequencing primers: 5′ LXSN 5'; 3′ MSCV-N seq. rev
Resource information
  A portion of this plasmid was derived from a plasmid made by: Elliot Kieff lab
Terms and licenses: Academic/Nonprofit Terms; Industry Terms: Not Available to Industry
Depositor comments: Note that the Gateway cloning reaction has left several vector-based nucleotides in frame with the 3' end of the insert, leaving additional amino acid residues [PTFLYKVVR] fused to the C-terminus of translated protein. Though there are some discrepancies between the depositor sequence and Addgene's quality control sequence, they are not known to affect plasmid function.
How to cite: MSCV-N GFP was a gift from Karl Munger (Addgene plasmid # 37855 ; http://n2t.net/addgene:37855 ; RRID:Addgene_37855)
