[The description below was written by a language model from this plasmid's Addgene catalogue record.]
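Description:
MSCV-N GFP is a retroviral mammalian expression plasmid built on the MSCV-N FLAGHA backbone, a murine stem cell virus-type vector adapted for Gateway recombination cloning. It is propagated in E. coli under ampicillin selection and is recorded as low copy. A puromycin marker allows selection of transduced mammalian cells. The total size is listed as about 7.3 kb, smaller than the roughly 8.2 kb empty backbone. This is consistent with the Gateway reaction replacing a larger destination cassette with the insert, although the record does not say so explicitly.

The insert is GFP, listed at about 600 bp and placed downstream of backbone-encoded Flag and HA epitopes, so the protein is expressed as an N-terminally Flag-HA-tagged fusion. The depositor notes that Gateway recombination left vector-derived nucleotides in frame at the 3' end of the insert, adding a short stretch of extra residues to the C-terminus of the translated protein. The promoter field reads "PKG", which probably means the PGK promoter. In MSCV-type vectors that promoter usually drives the puromycin marker while the viral LTR drives the insert, but no feature table is supplied, so this arrangement cannot be confirmed here. Minor discrepancies between the depositor and repository quality-control sequences are reported and are not known to affect function.

The plasmid comes from a systematic study of how tumour virus proteins perturb host networks. In that setting, a tagged GFP construct would most plausibly serve as a non-viral control for retroviral transduction, stable expression and Flag/HA affinity purification, although the record does not state its role.
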