>Addgene plasmid #37855 | MSCV-N GFP | depositor partial sequence | sequence record 47490 | Tag and partial insert
ATGGACTACAAGGATGACGATGACAAGCTCGATGGAGGATACCCATACGATGTTCCAGATTACGCTGCTC
GAGGTTATCAAACAAGTTTGTACAAAAAAGTTGGCATGGTGAGCAAGGGCGAGGAGCTGTTCACCGGGGT
GGTGCCCATCCTGGTCGAGCTGGACGGCGACGTAAACGGCCACAAGTTCAGCGTGTCCGGCGAGGGCGAG
GGCAATG
