>Addgene plasmid #37855 | MSCV-N GFP | addgene partial sequence | sequence record 49849 | pLXSN5 5'-CCCTTGAACCTCCTCGTTCGACC-3'
TACTCCTTCTCTGGCGCCGGAATTAGATCTGCCACCATGGACTACAAGGATGACGATGACAAGCTCGATG
GAGGATACCCATACGATGTTCCAGATTACGCTGCTCGAGGTTATCAAACAAGTTTGTACAAAAAAGTTGG
CATGGTGAGCAAGGGCGAGGAGCTGTTCACCGGGGTGGTGCCCATCCTGGTCGAGCTGGACGGCGACGTA
AACGGCCACAAGTTCAGCGTGTCCGGCGAGGGCGAGGGCGATGCCACCTACGGCAAGCTGACCCTGAAGT
TCATCTGCACCACCGGCAAGCTGCCCGTGCCCTGGCCCACCCTCGTGACCACCCTGACCTACGGCGTGCA
GTGCTTCAGCCGCTACCCCGACCACATGAAGCAGCACGACTTCTTCAAGTCCGCCATGCCCGAAGGCTAC
GTCCAGGAGCGCACCATCTTCTTCAAGGACGACGGCAACTACAAGACCCGCGCCGAGGTGAAGTTCGAGG
GCGACACCCTGGTGAACCGCATCGAGCTGAAGGGCATCGACTTCAAGGAGGACGGCAACATCCTGGGGCA
CAAGCTGGAGTACAACTACAACAGCCACAACGTCTATATCATGGCCGACAAGCAGAAGAACGGNATCAAG
GTGAACTTCAAGATCCGCCACAACATCGAGGACGGCAGCGTGCAGCTCGCCGACCACTACCAGCAGAACA
CCCCCATCGGCGACGGCCCCGTGCTGCTGCCCGACAACCACTACCTGAGCACCCAGTCCG
