>Addgene plasmid #37855 | MSCV-N GFP | addgene partial sequence | sequence record 51056 | MSCV_N_rev2 5'-aaagacccctaggaatgctcg-3'
CGGGCCTCACATTGCCAAAGACGGCAATATGGTGGAAAATAACATATAGACAAACGCACACCGGCCTTAT
TCCAAGCGGCTTCGGCCAGTAACGTTAGGGGGGGGGGGCGGAATTCGTTATCGAACCACTTTGTACAAGA
AAGTTGGCTTGTACAGCTCGTCCATGCCGAGAGTGATCCCGGCGGCGGTCACGAACTCCAGCAGGACCAT
GTGATCGCGCTTCTCGTTGGGGTCTTTGCTCAGGGCGGACTGGGTGCTCAGGTAGTGGTTGTCGGGCAGC
AGCACGGGGCCGTCGCCGATGGGGGTGTTCTGCTGGTAGTGGTCGGCGAGCTGCACGCTGCCGTCCTCGA
TGTTGTGGCG
